LOCUS       Exported 5768 bp ds-DNA circular SYN 04-AUG-2021
DEFINITION  mouse Ribosomal Protein Lateral Stalk Subunit P1 (Rplp1) expression
            plasmid in mammalian cells.
ACCESSION   .
VERSION     .
KEYWORDS    pcDNA3.1(+)-C-6His-mRplp1
SOURCE      synthetic DNA construct
  ORGANISM  synthetic DNA construct
REFERENCE   1 (bases 1 to 5768)
  TITLE     Bacterial expression plasmids for production of mEsrra protein
  JOURNAL   Unpublished
REFERENCE   2 (bases 1 to 5768)
  AUTHORS   .
  TITLE     Direct Submission
  JOURNAL   Exported Aug 4, 2021 from SnapGene Server 1.1.58
            http://www.snapgene.com
FEATURES             Location/Qualifiers
     source          1..5768
                     /organism="synthetic DNA construct"
                     /mol_type="other DNA"
     enhancer        1..380
                     /label=CMV enhancer
                     /note="human cytomegalovirus immediate early enhancer"
     promoter        381..584
                     /label=CMV promoter
                     /note="human cytomegalovirus (CMV) immediate early
                     promoter"
     primer_bind     535..555
                     /label=CMV-F
                     /note="Human CMV immediate early promoter, forward primer"
     primer_bind     629..648
                     /label=T7
                     /note="T7 promoter, forward primer"
     promoter        629..647
                     /label=T7 promoter
                     /note="promoter for bacteriophage T7 RNA polymerase"
     CDS             1088..1105
                     /codon_start=1
                     /product="6xHis affinity tag"
                     /label=6xHis
                     /translation="HHHHHH"
     primer_bind     complement(1125..1142)
                     /label=BGH-rev
                     /note="Bovine growth hormone terminator, reverse primer.
                     Also called BGH reverse"
     polyA_signal    1131..1355
                     /label=bGH poly(A) signal
                     /note="bovine growth hormone polyadenylation signal"
     rep_origin      1401..1829
                     /direction=RIGHT
                     /label=f1 ori
                     /note="f1 bacteriophage origin of replication; arrow
                     indicates direction of (+) strand synthesis"
     primer_bind     complement(1488..1507)
                     /label=F1ori-R
                     /note="F1 origin, reverse primer"
     primer_bind     1698..1719
                     /label=F1ori-F
                     /note="F1 origin, forward primer"
     primer_bind     complement(1838..1858)
                     /label=pBABE 3'
                     /note="SV40 enhancer, reverse primer for pBABE vectors"
     promoter        1843..2172
                     /label=SV40 promoter
                     /note="SV40 enhancer and early promoter"
     rep_origin      2023..2158
                     /label=SV40 ori
                     /note="SV40 origin of replication"
     primer_bind     2085..2104
                     /label=SV40pro-F
                     /note="SV40 promoter/origin, forward primer"
     CDS             2239..3033
                     /codon_start=1
                     /gene="aph(3')-II (or nptII)"
                     /product="aminoglycoside phosphotransferase from Tn5"
                     /label=NeoR/KanR
                     /note="confers resistance to neomycin, kanamycin, and G418
                     (Geneticin(R))"
                     /translation="MIEQDGLHAGSPAAWVERLFGYDWAQQTIGCSDAAVFRLSAQGRP
                     VLFVKTDLSGALNELQDEAARLSWLATTGVPCAAVLDVVTEAGRDWLLLGEVPGQDLLS
                     SHLAPAEKVSIMADAMRRLHTLDPATCPFDHQAKHRIERARTRMEAGLVDQDDLDEEHQ
                     GLAPAELFARLKARMPDGEDLVVTHGDACLPNIMVENGRFSGFIDCGRLGVADRYQDIA
                     LATRDIAEELGGEWADRFLVLYGIAAPDSQRIAFYRLLDEFF"
     primer_bind     complement(2293..2312)
                     /label=Neo-R
                     /note="Neomycin resistance gene, reverse primer"
     primer_bind     2903..2922
                     /label=Neo-F
                     /note="Neomycin resistance gene, forward primer"
     polyA_signal    3207..3328
                     /label=SV40 poly(A) signal
                     /note="SV40 polyadenylation signal"
     primer_bind     complement(3244..3263)
                     /label=SV40pA-R
                     /note="SV40 polyA, reverse primer"
     primer_bind     3298..3317
                     /label=EBV-rev
                     /note="SV40 polyA terminator, reverse primer"
     primer_bind     complement(3377..3393)
                     /label=M13 rev
                     /note="common sequencing primer, one of multiple similar
                     variants"
     primer_bind     complement(3377..3393)
                     /label=M13 Reverse
                     /note="In lacZ gene. Also called M13-rev"
     primer_bind     complement(3390..3412)
                     /label=M13/pUC Reverse
                     /note="In lacZ gene"
     protein_bind    3401..3417
                     /label=lac operator
                     /bound_moiety="lac repressor encoded by lacI"
                     /note="The lac repressor binds to the lac operator to
                     inhibit transcription in E. coli. This inhibition can be
                     relieved by adding lactose or
                     isopropyl-beta-D-thiogalactopyranoside (IPTG)."
     promoter        complement(3425..3455)
                     /label=lac promoter
                     /note="promoter for the E. coli lac operon"
     protein_bind    3470..3491
                     /label=CAP binding site
                     /bound_moiety="E. coli catabolite activator protein"
                     /note="CAP binding activates transcription in the presence
                     of cAMP."
     primer_bind     complement(3608..3625)
                     /label=L4440
                     /note="L4440 vector, forward primer"
     rep_origin      complement(3779..4367)
                     /direction=LEFT
                     /label=ori
                     /note="high-copy-number ColE1/pMB1/pBR322/pUC origin of
                     replication"
     primer_bind     complement(3859..3878)
                     /label=pBR322ori-F
                     /note="pBR322 origin, forward primer"
     CDS             complement(4538..5398)
                     /codon_start=1
                     /gene="bla"
                     /product="beta-lactamase"
                     /label=AmpR
                     /note="confers resistance to ampicillin, carbenicillin, and
                     related antibiotics"
                     /translation="MSIQHFRVALIPFFAAFCLPVFAHPETLVKVKDAEDQLGARVGYI
                     ELDLNSGKILESFRPEERFPMMSTFKVLLCGAVLSRIDAGQEQLGRRIHYSQNDLVEYS
                     PVTEKHLTDGMTVRELCSAAITMSDNTAANLLLTTIGGPKELTAFLHNMGDHVTRLDRW
                     EPELNEAIPNDERDTTMPVAMATTLRKLLTGELLTLASRQQLIDWMEADKVAGPLLRSA
                     LPAGWFIADKSGAGERGSRGIIAALGPDGKPSRIVVIYTTGSQATMDERNRQIAEIGAS
                     LIKHW"
     primer_bind     5161..5180
                     /label=Amp-R
                     /note="Ampicillin resistance gene, reverse primer"
     promoter        complement(5399..5503)
                     /gene="bla"
                     /label=AmpR promoter
     primer_bind     complement(5578..5597)
                     /label=pRS-marker
                     /note="pRS vectors, use to sequence yeast selectable
                     marker"
ORIGIN
        1 gacattgatt attgactagt tattaatagt aatcaattac ggggtcatta gttcatagcc
       61 catatatgga gttccgcgtt acataactta cggtaaatgg cccgcctggc tgaccgccca
      121 acgacccccg cccattgacg tcaataatga cgtatgttcc catagtaacg ccaataggga
      181 ctttccattg acgtcaatgg gtggagtatt tacggtaaac tgcccacttg gcagtacatc
      241 aagtgtatca tatgccaagt acgcccccta ttgacgtcaa tgacggtaaa tggcccgcct
      301 ggcattatgc ccagtacatg accttatggg actttcctac ttggcagtac atctacgtat
      361 tagtcatcgc tattaccatg gtgatgcggt tttggcagta catcaatggg cgtggatagc
      421 ggtttgactc acggggattt ccaagtctcc accccattga cgtcaatggg agtttgtttt
      481 ggcaccaaaa tcaacgggac tttccaaaat gtcgtaacaa ctccgcccca ttgacgcaaa
      541 tgggcggtag gcgtgtacgg tgggaggtct atataagcag agctctctgg ctaactagag
      601 aacccactgc ttactggctt atcgaaatta atacgactca ctatagggag acccaagctg
      661 gctagcgttt aaacttaagc ttggtaccga gctcggatcc gaattctgca gatatccagc
      721 acagtggcgg ccgctcgaga tggcttccgt ctccgagctc gcttgcatct actccgccct
      781 catcctgcac gacgacgagg tgacggtcac ggaggataag atcaatgccc tcattaaagc
      841 agctggtgtc agcgtcgaac ctttctggcc tggcttgttt gccaaggctc tggccaatgt
      901 caacattggg agcctcatct gcaatgtagg ggctggtggg cccgctccag cagctggagc
      961 tgcgcctgct ggtggtgctg ctccatccac tgccgccgcc ccagctgagg agaagaaagt
     1021 ggaggcaaag aaggaagagt ccgaggagtc tgaagatgac atgggcttcg gtctttttga
     1081 cgggccccat catcaccatc accattgata aacccgctga tcagcctcga ctgtgccttc
     1141 tagttgccag ccatctgttg tttgcccctc ccccgtgcct tccttgaccc tggaaggtgc
     1201 cactcccact gtcctttcct aataaaatga ggaaattgca tcgcattgtc tgagtaggtg
     1261 tcattctatt ctggggggtg gggtggggca ggacagcaag ggggaggatt gggaagacaa
     1321 tagcaggcat gctggggatg cggtgggctc tatggcttct gaggcggaaa gaaccagctg
     1381 gggctctagg gggtatcccc nnnnnnnnnn nnnnnnnnnn nnnnnnnnnn nnnnnnnnnn
     1441 nnnnnnnnnn nnnnnnnnnn nnnnnnnnnn nnnnnnnnnn nnnnnnnnnn nnnnnnnnnn
     1501 nnnnnnnnnn nnnnnnnnnn nnnncnnnnn nnnnnnnnnn nnnnnnnnnn nnnnnnnnnn
     1561 nnnnnnnnnn nnnnnnnnnn nnnnnnnnnn nnnnnnnnnn nnnnnnnnnn nnnnnnannn
     1621 nnnnnnnnnn nnnnnnnnnn nnnnnnnnnn nnnnnnnnnn nnnnnncctt tgacgttgga
     1681 gtccacgttc tttaatagtg gactcttgtt ccaaactgga acaacactca accctatctc
     1741 ggtctattct tttgatttat aagggatttt gccgatttcg gcctattggt taaaaaatga
     1801 gctgatttaa caaaaattta acgcgaatta attctgtgga atgtgtgtca gttagggtgt
     1861 ggaaagtccc caggctcccc agcaggcaga agtatgcaaa gcatgcatct caattagtca
     1921 gcaaccaggt gtggaaagtc cccaggctcc ccagcaggca gaagtatgca aagcatgcat
     1981 ctcaattagt cagcaaccat agtcccgccc ctaactccgc ccatcccgcc cctaactccg
     2041 cccagttccg cccattctcc gccccatggc tgactaattt tttttattta tgcagaggcc
     2101 gaggccgcct ctgcctctga gctattccag aagtagtgag gaggcttttt tggaggccta
     2161 ggcttttgca aaaagctccc gggagcttgt atatccattt tcggatctga tcaagagaca
     2221 ggatgaggat cgtttcgcat gattgaacaa gatggattgc acgcaggttc tccggccgct
     2281 tgggtggaga ggctattcgg ctatgactgg gcacaacaga caatcggctg ctctgatgcc
     2341 gccgtgttcc ggctgtcagc gcaggggcgc ccggttcttt ttgtcaagac cgacctgtcc
     2401 ggtgccctga atgaactgca ggacgaggca gcgcggctat cgtggctggc cacgacgggc
     2461 gttccttgcg cagctgtgct cgacgttgtc actgaagcgg gaagggactg gctgctattg
     2521 ggcgaagtgc cggggcagga tctcctgtca tctcaccttg ctcctgccga gaaagtatcc
     2581 atcatggctg atgcaatgcg gcggctgcat acgcttgatc cggctacctg cccattcgac
     2641 caccaagcga aacatcgcat cgagcgagca cgtactcgga tggaagccgg tcttgtcgat
     2701 caggatgatc tggacgaaga gcatcagggg ctcgcgccag ccgaactgtt cgccaggctc
     2761 aaggcgcgca tgcccgacgg cgaggatctc gtcgtgaccc atggcgatgc ctgcttgccg
     2821 aatatcatgg tggaaaatgg ccgcttttct ggattcatcg actgtggccg gctgggtgtg
     2881 gcggaccgct atcaggacat agcgttggct acccgtgata ttgctgaaga gcttggcggc
     2941 gaatgggctg accgcttcct cgtgctttac ggtatcgccg ctcccgattc gcagcgcatc
     3001 gccttctatc gccttcttga cgagttcttc tgagcgggac tctggggttc gaaatgaccg
     3061 accaagcgac gcccaacctg ccatcacgag atttcgattc caccgccgcc ttctatgaaa
     3121 ggttgggctt cggaatcgtt ttccgggacg ccggctggat gatcctccag cgcggggatc
     3181 tcatgctgga gttcttcgcc caccccaact tgtttattgc agcttataat ggttacaaat
     3241 aaagcaatag catcacaaat ttcacaaata aagcattttt ttcactgcat tctagttgtg
     3301 gtttgtccaa actcatcaat gtatcttatc atgtctgtat accgtcgacc tctagctaga
     3361 gcttggcgta atcatggtca tagctgtttc ctgtgtgaaa ttgttatccg ctcacaattc
     3421 cacacaacat acgagccgga agcataaagt gtaaagcctg gggtgcctaa tgagtgagct
     3481 aactcacatt aattgcgttg cgctcactgc ccgctttcca gtcgggaaac ctgtcgtgcc
     3541 agctgcatta atgaatcggc caacgcgcgg ggagaggcgg tttgcgtatt gggcgctctt
     3601 ccgcttcctc gctcactgac tcgctgcgct cggtcgttcg gctgcggcga gcggtatcag
     3661 ctcactcaaa ggcggtaata cggttatcca cagaatcagg ggataacgca ggaaagaaca
     3721 tgtgagcaaa aggccagcaa aaggccagga accgtaaaaa ggccgcgttg ctggcgtttt
     3781 tccataggct ccgcccccct gacgagcatc acaaaaatcg acgctcaagt cagaggtggc
     3841 gaaacccgac aggactataa agataccagg cgtttccccc tggaagctcc ctcgtgcgct
     3901 ctcctgttcc gaccctgccg cttaccggat acctgtccgc ctttctccct tcgggaagcg
     3961 tggcgctttc tcatagctca cgctgtaggt atctcagttc ggtgtaggtc gttcgctcca
     4021 agctgggctg tgtgcacgaa ccccccgttc agcccgaccg ctgcgcctta tccggtaact
     4081 atcgtcttga gtccaacccg gtaagacacg acttatcgcc actggcagca gccactggta
     4141 acaggattag cagagcgagg tatgtaggcg gtgctacaga gttcttgaag tggtggccta
     4201 actacggcta cactagaaga acagtatttg gtatctgcgc tctgctgaag ccagttacct
     4261 tcggaaaaag agttggtagc tcttgatccg gcaaacaaac caccgctggt agcggtggtt
     4321 tttttgtttg caagcagcag attacgcgca gaaaaaaagg atctcaagaa gatcctttga
     4381 tcttttctac ggggtctgac gctcagtgga acgaaaactc acgttaaggg attttggtca
     4441 tgagattatc aaaaaggatc ttcacctaga tccttttaaa ttaaaaatga agttttaaat
     4501 caatctaaag tatatatgag taaacttggt ctgacagtta ccaatgctta atcagtgagg
     4561 cacctatctc agcgatctgt ctatttcgtt catccatagt tgcctgactc cccgtcgtgt
     4621 agataactac gatacgggag ggcttaccat ctggccccag tgctgcaatg ataccgcgag
     4681 acccacgctc accggctcca gatttatcag caataaacca gccagccgga agggccgagc
     4741 gcagaagtgg tcctgcaact ttatccgcct ccatccagtc tattaattgt tgccgggaag
     4801 ctagagtaag tagttcgcca gttaatagtt tgcgcaacgt tgttgccatt gctacaggca
     4861 tcgtggtgtc acgctcgtcg tttggtatgg cttcattcag ctccggttcc caacgatcaa
     4921 ggcgagttac atgatccccc atgttgtgca aaaaagcggt tagctccttc ggtcctccga
     4981 tcgttgtcag aagtaagttg gccgcagtgt tatcactcat ggttatggca gcactgcata
     5041 attctcttac tgtcatgcca tccgtaagat gcttttctgt gactggtgag tactcaacca
     5101 agtcattctg agaatagtgt atgcggcgac cgagttgctc ttgcccggcg tcaatacggg
     5161 ataataccgc gccacatagc agaactttaa aagtgctcat cattggaaaa cgttcttcgg
     5221 ggcgaaaact ctcaaggatc ttaccgctgt tgagatccag ttcgatgtaa cccactcgtg
     5281 cacccaactg atcttcagca tcttttactt tcaccagcgt ttctgggtga gcaaaaacag
     5341 gaaggcaaaa tgccgcaaaa aagggaataa gggcgacacg gaaatgttga atactcatac
     5401 tcttcctttt tcaatattat tgaagcattt atcagggtta ttgtctcatg agcggataca
     5461 tatttgaatg tatttagaaa aataaacaaa taggggttcc gcgcacattt ccccgaaaag
     5521 tgccacctga cgtcgacgga tcgggagatc tcccgatccc ctatggtgca ctctcagtac
     5581 aatctgctct gatgccgcat agttaagcca gtatctgctc cctgcttgtg tgttggaggt
     5641 cgctgagtag tgcgcgagca aaatttaagc tacaacaagg caaggcttga ccgacaattg
     5701 catgaagaat ctgcttaggg ttaggcgttt tgcgctgctt cgcgatgtac gggccagata
     5761 tacgcgtt
//
